>Addgene plasmid #101211 | pJSC129 - Bacterial expression plasmid for SpCas9-HF1, REC2 FRET variant | addgene full sequence | sequence record 198053 | Addgene NGS Result
AGGAATGGTGCATGCAAGGAGATGGCGCCCAACAGTCCCCCGGCCACGGGGCCTGCCACCATACCCACGC
CGAAACAAGCGCTCATGAGCCCGAAGTGGCGAGCCCGATCTTCCCCATCGGTGATGTCGGCGATATAGGC
GCCAGCAACCGCACCTGTGGCGCCGGTGATGCCGGCCACGATGCGTCCGGCGTAGAGGATCGAGATCTCG
ATCCCGCGAAATTAATACGACTCACTATAGGGAGACCACAACGGTTTCCCTCTAGTGCCGGCTCCGGAGA
GCTCTTTAATTAAGCGGCCGCCCTGCAGGACTCGAGTTCTAGAAATAATTTTGTTTAACTTTAAGAAGGA
GATATACATATGAAATCTTCTCACCATCACCATCACCATCACCATCACCATGGTTCTTCTATGAAAATCG
AAGAAGGTAAACTGGTAATCTGGATTAACGGCGATAAAGGCTATAACGGTCTCGCTGAAGTCGGTAAGAA
ATTCGAGAAAGATACCGGAATTAAAGTCACCGTTGAGCATCCGGATAAACTGGAAGAGAAATTCCCACAG
GTTGCGGCAACTGGCGATGGCCCTGACATTATCTTCTGGGCACACGACCGCTTTGGTGGCTACGCTCAAT
CTGGCCTGTTGGCTGAAATCACCCCGGACAAAGCGTTCCAGGACAAGCTGTATCCGTTTACCTGGGATGC
CGTACGTTACAACGGCAAGCTGATTGCTTACCCGATCGCTGTTGAAGCGTTATCGCTGATTTATAACAAA
GATCTGCTGCCGAACCCGCCAAAAACCTGGGAAGAGATCCCGGCGCTGGATAAAGAACTGAAAGCGAAAG
GTAAGAGCGCGCTGATGTTCAACCTGCAAGAACCGTACTTCACCTGGCCGCTGATTGCTGCTGACGGGGG
TTATGCGTTCAAGTATGAAAACGGCAAGTACGACATTAAAGACGTGGGCGTGGATAACGCTGGCGCAAAA
GCGGGTCTGACCTTCCTGGTTGACCTGATTAAAAACAAACACATGAATGCAGACACCGATTACTCCATCG
CAGAAGCTGCCTTTAATAAAGGCGAAACAGCGATGACCATCAACGGCCCGTGGGCATGGTCCAACATCGA
CACCAGCAAAGTGAATTATGGTGTAACGGTACTGCCGACCTTCAAGGGTCAACCATCCAAACCGTTCGTT
GGCGTGCTGAGCGCAGGTATTAACGCCGCCAGTCCGAACAAAGAGCTGGCAAAAGAGTTCCTCGAAAACT
ATCTGCTGACTGATGAAGGTCTGGAAGCGGTTAATAAAGACAAACCGCTGGGTGCCGTAGCGCTGAAGTC
TTACGAGGAAGAGTTGGCGAAAGATCCACGTATTGCCGCCACTATGGAAAACGCCCAGAAAGGTGAAATC
ATGCCGAACATCCCGCAGATGTCCGCTTTCTGGTATGCCGTGCGTACTGCGGTGATCAACGCCGCCAGCG
GTCGTCAGACTGTCGATGAAGCCCTGAAAGACGCGCAGACTAATTCGAGCTCGAACAACAACAACAATAA
CAATAACAACAACCTCGGGATCGAGGAAAACCTGTACTTCCAATCCAATGCAATGGATAAGAAATACTCA
ATAGGCTTAGATATCGGCACAAATAGCGTCGGATGGGCGGTGATCACTGATGAATATAAGGTTCCGTCTA
AAAAGTTCAAGGTTCTGGGAAATACAGACCGCCACAGTATCAAAAAAAATCTTATAGGGGCTCTTTTATT
TGACAGTGGAGAGACAGCGTGTGCGACTCGTCTCAAACGGACAGCTCGTAGAAGGTATACACGTCGGAAG
AATCGTATTTCTTATCTACAGGAGATTTTTTCAAATGAGATGGCGAAAGTAGATGATAGTTTCTTTCATC
GACTTGAAGAGTCTTTTTTGGTGGAAGAAGACAAGAAGCATGAACGTCATCCTATTTTTGGAAATATAGT
AGATGAAGTTGCTTATCATGAGAAATATCCAACTATCTATCATCTGCGAAAAAAATTGGTAGATTCTACT
GATAAAGCGGATTTGCGCTTAATCTATTTGGCCTTAGCGCATATGATTAAGTTTCGTGGTCATTTTTTGA
TTGAGGGAGATTTAAATCCTGATAATAGTGATGTGGACAAACTATTTATCCAGTTGGTACAAACCTACAA
TCAATTATTTGAAGAAAACCCTATTAACGCAAGTGGAGTAGATGCTAAAGCGATTCTTTCTGCACGATTG
AGTAAATCAAGACGATTAGAAAATCTCATTGCTCAGCTCCCCGGTGAGAAGAAAAATGGCTTATTTGGGA
ATCTCATTGCTTTGTCATTGGGTTTGACCCCTAATTTTAAATCAAATTTTGATTTGGCAGAAGATGCTAA
ATTACAGCTTTCAAAAGATACTTACGATTGTGATTTAGATAATTTATTGGCGCAAATTGGAGATCAATAT
GCTGATTTGTTTTTGGCAGCTAAGAATTTATCAGATGCTATTTTACTTTCAGATATCCTAAGAGTAAATA
CTGAAATAACTAAGGCTCCCCTATCAGCTTCAATGATTAAACGCTACGATGAACATCATCAAGACTTGAC
TCTTTTAAAAGCTTTAGTTCGACAACAACTTCCAGAAAAGTATAAAGAAATCTTTTTTGATCAATCAAAA
AACGGATATGCAGGTTATATTGATGGGGGAGCTAGCCAAGAAGAATTTTATAAATTTATCAAACCAATTT
TAGAAAAAATGGATGGTACTGAGGAATTATTGGTGAAACTAAATCGTGAAGATTTGCTGCGCAAGCAACG
GACCTTTGACAACGGCTCTATTCCCCATCAAATTCACTTGGGTGAGCTGCATGCTATTTTGAGAAGACAA
GAAGACTTTTATCCATTTTTAAAAGACAATCGTGAGAAGATTGAAAAAATCTTGACTTTTCGAATTCCTT
ATTATGTTGGTCCATTGGCGCGTGGCAATAGTCGTTTTGCATGGATGACTCGGAAGTCTGAAGAAACAAT
TACCCCATGGAATTTTGAAGAAGTTGTCGATAAAGGTGCTTCAGCTCAATCATTTATTGAACGCATGACA
GCGTTTGATAAAAATCTTCCAAATGAAAAAGTACTACCAAAACATAGTTTGCTTTATGAGTATTTTACGG
TTTATAACGAATTGACAAAGGTCAAATATGTTACTGAAGGAATGCGAAAACCAGCATTTCTTTCAGGTGA
ACAGAAGAAAGCCATTGTTGATTTACTCTTCAAAACAAATCGAAAAGTAACCGTTAAGCAATTAAAAGAA
GATTATTTCAAAAAAATAGAATCTTTTGATAGTGTTGAAATTTCAGGAGTTGAAGATAGATTTAATGCTT
CATTAGGTACCTACCATGATTTGCTAAAAATTATTAAAGATAAAGATTTTTTGGATAATGAAGAAAATGA
AGATATCTTAGAGGATATTGTTTTAACATTGACCTTATTTGAAGATAGGGAGATGATTGAGGAAAGACTT
AAAACATATGCTCACCTCTTTGATGATAAGGTGATGAAACAGCTTAAACGTCGCCGTTATACTGGTTGGG
GAGCGTTGTCTCGAAAATTGATTAATGGTATTAGGGATAAGCAATCTGGCAAAACAATATTAGATTTTTT
GAAATCAGATGGTTTTGCCAATCGCAATTTTATGGCCCTGATCCATGATGATAGTTTGACATTTAAAGAA
GACATTCAAAAAGCACAAGTGTCTGGACAAGGCGATAGTTTACATGAACATATTGCAAATTTAGCTGGTA
GCCCTGCTATTAAAAAAGGTATTTTACAGACTGTAAAAGTTGTTGATGAATTGGTCAAAGTAATGGGGCG
GCATAAGCCAGAAAATATCGTTATTGAAATGGCACGTGAAAATCAGACAACTCAAAAGGGCCAGAAAAAT
TCGCGAGAGCGTATGAAACGAATCGAAGAAGGTATCAAAGAATTAGGAAGTCAGATTCTTAAAGAGCATC
CTGTTGAAAATACTCAATTGCAAAATGAAAAGCTCTATCTCTATTATCTCCAAAATGGAAGAGACATGTA
TGTGGACCAAGAATTAGATATTAATCGTTTAAGTGATTATGATGTCGATCACATTGTTCCACAAAGTTTC
CTTAAAGACGATTCAATAGACAATAAGGTCTTAACGCGTTCTGATAAAAATCGTGGTAAATCGGATAACG
TTCCAAGTGAAGAAGTAGTCAAAAAGATGAAAAACTATTGGAGACAACTTCTAAACGCCAAGTTAATCAC
TCAACGTAAGTTTGATAATTTAACGAAAGCTGAACGTGGAGGTTTGAGTGAACTTGATAAAGCTGGTTTT
ATCAAACGCCAATTGGTTGAAACTCGCGCCATCACTAAGCATGTGGCACAAATTTTGGATAGTCGCATGA
ATACTAAATACGATGAAAATGATAAACTTATTCGAGAGGTTAAAGTGATTACCTTAAAATCTAAATTAGT
TTCTGACTTCCGAAAAGATTTCCAATTCTATAAAGTACGTGAGATTAACAATTACCATCATGCCCATGAT
GCGTATCTAAATGCCGTCGTTGGAACTGCTTTGATTAAGAAATATCCAAAACTTGAATCGGAGTTTGTCT
ATGGTGATTATAAAGTTTATGATGTTCGTAAAATGATTGCTAAGTCTGAGCAAGAAATAGGCAAAGCAAC
CGCAAAATATTTCTTTTACTCTAATATCATGAACTTCTTCAAAACAGAAATTACACTTGCAAATGGAGAG
ATTCGCAAACGCCCTCTAATCGAAACTAATGGGGAAACTGGAGAAATTGTCTGGGATAAAGGGCGAGATT
TTGCCACAGTGCGCAAAGTATTGTCCATGCCCCAAGTCAATATTGTCAAGAAAACAGAAGTACAGACAGG
CGGATTCTCCAAGGAGTCAATTTTACCAAAAAGAAATTCGGACAAGCTTATTGCTCGTAAAAAAGACTGG
GATCCAAAAAAATATGGTGGTTTTGATAGTCCAACGGTAGCTTATTCAGTCCTAGTGGTTGCTAAGGTGG
AAAAAGGGAAATCGAAGAAGTTAAAATCCGTTAAAGAGTTACTAGGGATCACAATTATGGAAAGAAGTTC
CTTTGAAAAAAATCCGATTGACTTTTTAGAAGCTAAAGGATATAAGGAAGTTAAAAAAGACTTAATCATT
AAACTACCTAAATATAGTCTTTTTGAGTTAGAAAACGGTCGTAAACGGATGCTGGCTAGTGCCGGAGAAT
TACAAAAAGGAAATGAGCTGGCTCTGCCAAGCAAATATGTGAATTTTTTATATTTAGCTAGTCATTATGA
AAAGTTGAAGGGTAGTCCAGAAGATAACGAACAAAAACAATTGTTTGTGGAGCAGCATAAGCATTATTTA
GATGAGATTATTGAGCAAATCAGTGAATTTTCTAAGCGTGTTATTTTAGCAGATGCCAATTTAGATAAAG
TTCTTAGTGCATATAACAAACATAGAGACAAACCAATACGTGAACAAGCAGAAAATATTATTCATTTATT
TACGTTGACGAATCTTGGAGCTCCCGCTGCTTTTAAATATTTTGATACAACAATTGATCGTAAACGATAT
ACGTCTACAAAAGAAGTTTTAGATGCCACTCTTATCCATCAATCCATCACTGGTCTTTATGAAACACGCA
TTGATTTGAGTCAGCTAGGAGGTGACTAATAACATTGGAAGTGGATAACGGATCCGCGATCGCGGCGCGC
CACCTGGTGGCCGGCCGGTACCACGCGTGCGCGCTGATCCGGCTGCTAACAAAGCCCGAAAGGAAGCTGA
GTTGGCTGCTGCCACCGCTGAGCAATAACTAGCATAACCCCTTGGGGCCTCTAAACGGGTCTTGAGGGGT
TTTTTGCTGAAAGGAGGAACTATATCCGGATATCCACAGGACGGGTGTGGTCGCCATGATCGCGTAGTCG
ATAGTGGCTCCAAGTAGCGAAGCGAGCAGGACTGGGCGGCGGCCAAAGCGGTCGGACAGTGCTCCGAGAA
CGGGTGCGCATAGAAATTGCATCAACGCATATAGCGCTAGCAGCACGCCATAGTGACTGGCGATGCTGTC
GGAATGGACGATATCCCGCAAGAGGCCCGGCAGTACCGGCATAACCAAGCCTATGCCTACAGCATCCAGG
GTGACGGTGCCGAGGATGACGATGAGCGCATTGTTAGATTTCATACACGGTGCCTGACTGCGTTAGCAAT
TTAACTGTGATAAACTACCGCATTAAAGCTTATCGATGATAAGCTGTCAAACATGAGAATTCTTGAAGAC
GAAAGGGCCTCGTGATACGCCTATTTTTATAGGTTAATGTCATGATAATAATGGTTTCTTAGACGTCAGG
TGGCACTTTTCGGGGAAATGTGCGCGGAACCCCTATTTGTTTATTTTTCTAAATACATTCAAATATGTAT
CCGCTCATGAGACAATAACCCTGATAAATGCTTCAATAACATTGAAAAAGGAAGAGTATGAGTATTCAAC
ATTTCCGTGTCGCCCTTATTCCCTTTTTTGCGGCATTTTGCCTTCCTGTTTTTGCTCACCCAGAAACGCT
GGTGAAAGTAAAAGATGCTGAAGATCAGTTGGGTGCACGAGTGGGTTACATCGAACTGGATCTCAACAGC
GGTAAGATCCTTGAGAGTTTTCGCCCCGAAGAACGTTTTCCAATGATGAGCACTTTTAAAGTTCTGCTAT
GTGGCGCGGTATTATCCCGTGTTGACGCCGGGCAAGAGCAACTCGGTCGCCGCATACACTATTCTCAGAA
TGACTTGGTTGAGTACTCACCAGTCACAGAAAAGCATCTTACGGATGGCATGACAGTAAGAGAATTATGC
AGTGCTGCCATAACCATGAGTGATAACACTGCGGCCAACTTACTTCTGACAACGATCGGAGGACCGAAGG
AGCTAACCGCTTTTTTGCACAACATGGGGGATCATGTAACTCGCCTTGATCGTTGGGAACCGGAGCTGAA
TGAAGCCATACCAAACGACGAGCGTGACACCACGATGCCTGCAGCAATGGCAACAACGTTGCGCAAACTA
TTAACTGGCGAACTACTTACTCTAGCTTCCCGGCAACAATTAATAGACTGGATGGAGGCGGATAAAGTTG
CAGGACCACTTCTGCGCTCGGCCCTTCCGGCTGGCTGGTTTATTGCTGATAAATCTGGAGCCGGTGAGCG
TGGGTCTCGCGGTATCATTGCAGCACTGGGGCCAGATGGTAAGCCCTCCCGTATCGTAGTTATCTACACG
ACGGGGAGTCAGGCAACTATGGATGAACGAAATAGACAGATCGCTGAGATAGGTGCCTCACTGATTAAGC
ATTGGTAACTGTCAGACCAAGTTTACTCATATATACTTTAGATTGATTTAAAACTTCATTTTTAATTTAA
AAGGATCTAGGTGAAGATCCTTTTTGATAATCTCATGACCAAAATCCCTTAACGTGAGTTTTCGTTCCAC
TGAGCGTCAGACCCCGTAGAAAAGATCAAAGGATCTTCTTGAGATCCTTTTTTTCTGCGCGTAATCTGCT
GCTTGCAAACAAAAAAACCACCGCTACCAGCGGTGGTTTGTTTGCCGGATCAAGAGCTACCAACTCTTTT
TCCGAAGGTAACTGGCTTCAGCAGAGCGCAGATACCAAATACTGTCCTTCTAGTGTAGCCGTAGTTAGGC
CACCACTTCAAGAACTCTGTAGCACCGCCTACATACCTCGCTCTGCTAATCCTGTTACCAGTGGCTGCTG
CCAGTGGCGATAAGTCGTGTCTTACCGGGTTGGACTCAAGACGATAGTTACCGGATAAGGCGCAGCGGTC
GGGCTGAACGGGGGGTTCGTGCACACAGCCCAGCTTGGAGCGAACGACCTACACCGAACTGAGATACCTA
CAGCGTGAGCTATGAGAAAGCGCCACGCTTCCCGAAGGGAGAAAGGCGGACAGGTATCCGGTAAGCGGCA
GGGTCGGAACAGGAGAGCGCACGAGGGAGCTTCCAGGGGGAAACGCCTGGTATCTTTATAGTCCTGTCGG
GTTTCGCCACCTCTGACTTGAGCGTCGATTTTTGTGATGCTCGTCAGGGGGGCGGAGCCTATGGAAAAAC
GCCAGCAACGCGGCCTTTTTACGGTTCCTGGCCTTTTGCTGGCCTTTTGCTCACATGTTCTTTCCTGCGT
TATCCCCTGATTCTGTGGATAACCGTATTACCGCCTTTGAGTGAGCTGATACCGCTCGCCGCAGCCGAAC
GACCGAGCGCAGCGAGTCAGTGAGCGAGGAAGCGGAAGAGCGCCTGATGCGGTATTTTCTCCTTACGCAT
CTGTGCGGTATTTCACACCGCAATGGTGCACTCTCAGTACAATCTGCTCTGATGCCGCATAGTTAAGCCA
GTATACACTCCGCTATCGCTACGTGACTGGGTCATGGCTGCGCCCCGACACCCGCCAACACCCGCTGACG
CGCCCTGACGGGCTTGTCTGCTCCCGGCATCCGCTTACAGACAAGCTGTGACCGTCTCCGGGAGCTGCAT
GTGTCAGAGGTTTTCACCGTCATCACCGAAACGCGCGAGGCAGCTGCGGTAAAGCTCATCAGCGTGGTCG
TGAAGCGATTCACAGATGTCTGCCTGTTCATCCGCGTCCAGCTCGTTGAGTTTCTCCAGAAGCGTTAATG
TCTGGCTTCTGATAAAGCGGGCCATGTTAAGGGCGGTTTTTTCCTGTTTGGTCACTGATGCCTCCGTGTA
AGGGGGATTTCTGTTCATGGGGGTAATGATACCGATGAAACGAGAGAGGATGCTCACGATACGGGTTACT
GATGATGAACATGCCCGGTTACTGGAACGTTGTGAGGGTAAACAACTGGCGGTATGGATGCGGCGGGACC
AGAGAAAAATCACTCAGGGTCAATGCCAGCGCTTCGTTAATACAGATGTAGGTGTTCCACAGGGTAGCCA
GCAGCATCCTGCGATGCAGATCCGGAACATAATGGTGCAGGGCGCTGACTTCCGCGTTTCCAGACTTTAC
GAAACACGGAAACCGAAGACCATTCATGTTGTTGCTCAGGTCGCAGACGTTTTGCAGCAGCAGTCGCTTC
ACGTTCGCTCGCGTATCGGTGATTCATTCTGCTAACCAGTAAGGCAACCCCGCCAGCCTAGCCGGGTCCT
CAACGACAGGAGCACGATCATGCGCACCCGTGGCCAGGACCCAACGCTGCCCGAGATGCGCCGCGTGCGG
CTGCTGGAGATGGCGGACGCGATGGATATGTTCTGCCAAGGGTTGGTTTGCGCATTCACAGTTCTCCGCA
AGAATTGATTGGCTCCAATTCTTGGAGTGGTGAATCCGTTAGCGAGGTGCCGCCGGCTTCCATTCAGGTC
GAGGTGGCCCGGCTCCATGCACCGCGACGCAACGCGGGGAGGCAGACAAGGTATAGGGCGGCGCCTACAA
TCCATGCCAACCCGTTCCATGTGCTCGCCGAGGCGGCATAAATCGCCGTGACGATCAGCGGTCCAATGAT
CGAAGTTAGGCTGGTAAGAGCCGCGAGCGATCCTTGAAGCTGTCCCTGATGGTCGTCATCTACCTGCCTG
GACAGCATGGCCTGCAACGCGGGCATCCCGATGCCGCCGGAAGCGAGAAGAATCATAATGGGGAAGGCCA
TCCAGCCTCGCGTCGCGAACGCCAGCAAGACGTAGCCCAGCGCGTCGGCCGCCATGCCGGCGATAATGGC
CTGCTTCTCGCCGAAACGTTTGGTGGCGGGACCAGTGACGAAGGCTTGAGCGAGGGCGTGCAAGATTCCG
AATACCGCAAGCGACAGGCCGATCATCGTCGCGCTCCAGCGAAAGCGGTCCTCGCCGAAAATGACCCAGA
GCGCTGCCGGCACCTGTCCTACGAGTTGCATGATAAAGAAGACAGTCATAAGTGCGGCGACGATAGTCAT
GCCCCGCGCCCACCGGAAGGAGCTGACTGGGTTGAAGGCTCTCAAGGGCATCGGTCGACGCTCTCCCTTA
TGCGACTCCTGCATTAGGAAGCAGCCCAGTAGTAGGTTGAGGCCGTTGAGCACCGCCGCCGCA
Features (pLannotate 1.2.2; 17 found; start..end, strand, type, name):
    223..241     +  promoter       T7 promoter: promoter for bacteriophage T7 RNA polymerase
    330..352     +  RBS            RBS: efficient ribosome binding site from bacteriophage T7 gene 10 (Olins and Rangwala, 1989)
    372..401     +  CDS            10xHis: 10xHis affinity tag
    411..1511    +  CDS            MBP: maltose binding protein from E. coli; malE (mutated); This version of the gene does not encode a signal sequence, so MBP will remain in the cytosol.
   1566..1582    +  CDS            TEV site (fragment): tobacco etch virus (TEV) protease recognition and cleavage site
   1593..5697    +  CDS            Cas9 (fragment): Cas9 (Csn1) endonuclease from the Streptococcus pyogenes Type II CRISPR/Cas system generates RNA-guided double strand breaks in DNA
   5782..5831    +  CDS            SET1 (fragment): solubility-enhancement tag derived from T7 phage gene 10B
   5839..5886    +  terminator     T7 terminator: transcription terminator for bacteriophage T7 RNA polymerase
   5912..6204    -  CDS            TcR (fragment): tetracycline efflux protein; tet; confers resistance to tetracycline
   6252..6280    -  promoter       tet promoter: E. coli promoter for tetracycline efflux protein gene
   6393..6497    +  promoter       AmpR promoter: bla
   6498..7358    +  CDS            AmpR: β-lactamase; bla; confers resistance to ampicillin, carbenicillin, and related antibiotics
   7529..8117    +  rep_origin     ori: high-copy-number ColE1/pMB1/pBR322/pUC origin of replication
   8303..8442    -  misc_feature   bom: basis of mobility region from pBR322
   8544..8735    -  CDS            rop: Rop protein, which maintains plasmids at low copy number; rop
   8752..9132    +  CDS            YPB1_ECOLX: Protein predicted: Swiss-Prot protein existence level 4. From Escherichia coli.
   9374..201     -  CDS            TcR (fragment) (across the origin): tetracycline efflux protein; tet; confers resistance to tetracycline
