[The description below was written by a language model from this plasmid's Addgene catalogue record and pLannotate feature annotations shown in this document.]
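Description:
pJSC129 is a bacterial expression plasmid of about 10 kb, built on the pCT10 backbone, for producing a modified Streptococcus pyogenes Cas9 protein in E. coli. It is maintained through a ColE1/pMB1-type origin and selected with ampicillin via the bla (AmpR) gene. The catalogue lists it as high copy, although the annotated backbone also carries pBR322-derived rop and bom elements, and rop normally moderates copy number. Fragments of a tetracycline resistance gene with its promoter are also annotated. They appear to be interrupted backbone remnants, and tetracycline is not a recorded selection.

Expression is driven by a T7 promoter with the phage T7 gene 10 ribosome binding site and ends at a T7 terminator, so a host supplying T7 RNA polymerase is needed. The open reading frame encodes an N-terminal 10xHis tag and a signal-sequence-less, cytosolic maltose binding protein. A TEV protease site and Cas9 follow, so the protein can be affinity purified with improved solubility and the tags then cleaved off. A short match to a T7 gene 10B-derived solubility tag lies downstream of Cas9, just before the terminator, and is probably vector-derived sequence rather than a designed fusion.

The Cas9 insert combines three sets of substitutions. N497A, R661A, Q695A and Q926A are the high-fidelity SpCas9-HF1 changes. C80S and C574S remove the two native cysteines. E60C and D273C add two new cysteines, consistent with site-specific attachment of a donor and acceptor dye pair. As the "REC2 FRET variant" name indicates, the purified protein is intended for FRET measurements reporting on REC2 domain conformation, in work on how high-fidelity Cas9 variants achieve targeting accuracy.
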