Addgene plasmid #101211: pJSC129 - Bacterial expression plasmid for SpCas9-HF1, REC2 FRET variant
Purpose: Bacterial expression plasmid for SpCas9-HF1, REC2 FRET variant
Depositing lab: Jennifer Doudna & Keith Joung. Depositing organization: University of California, Berkeley. Publication: Enhanced proofreading governs CRISPR-Cas9 targeting accuracy. Chen JS, Dagdas YS, Kleinstiver BP, Welch MM, Sousa AA, Harrington LB, Sternberg SH, Joung JK, Yildiz A, Doudna JA. Nature. 2017 Sep 20. doi: 10.1038/nature24268. PubMed 28931002.
Backbone
  Vector backbone: pCT10
  Backbone manufacturer: Doudna lab
  Vector type: Bacterial Expression
Growth in bacteria
  Bacterial resistance: Ampicillin, 100 μg/mL
  Growth temperature: 37°C
  Growth strain: DH5alpha
  Copy number: High Copy
Gene/Insert
  Gene/Insert name: SpCas9 variant C80S/C574S/E60C/D273C/N497A/R661A/Q695A/Q926A (alt name: Streptococcus pyogenes Cas9)
  Species: Streptococcus pyogenes
  Mutation: C80S, C574S, E60C, D273C, N497A, R661A, Q695A and Q926A
  Promoter: T7
  Tag / fusion protein: 10x His (N terminal on backbone); MBP (N terminal on backbone); TEV site (N terminal on backbone)
  Cloning method: Gibson Cloning
  Sequencing primers: 5′ T7; 3′ T7-term
Terms and licenses: Academic/Nonprofit Terms; Industry Terms: Not Available to Industry
Depositor comments: Please visit https://www.biorxiv.org/content/early/2017/08/12/160036 for bioRxiv preprint.
How to cite: pJSC129 - Bacterial expression plasmid for SpCas9-HF1, REC2 FRET variant was a gift from Jennifer Doudna & Keith Joung (Addgene plasmid # 101211 ; http://n2t.net/addgene:101211 ; RRID:Addgene_101211)
